>Addgene plasmid #231419 | pSEVA47_dCas9-GFP_YES_i2 | addgene full sequence | sequence record 459805 | Addgene NGS Result
GACTGAGCCTTTCGTTTTATTTGATGCCTTTAATTAATAGCTTTACACCCTTGAGCTGCTATGGTATTAT
GCTAGCTATTTCCGTGCCTGGGTATGAGTTTTAGAGCTAGAAATAGCAAGTTAAAATAAGGCTAGTCCGT
TATCAACTTGAAAAAGTGGCACCGAGTCGGTGCTTTTTTTTACGCAGTAAGTCTGTAGAGGCGATTTCCC
AACCAGTGCTTTGACAGCTAGCTCAGTCCTAGGTATAATGCTAGCTCCATCATACCCAGGCACGGAAATA
TGGCGGCGCGATTATCCGCGCCTTCTCTAGGACTTTTTAAGGAGGTATTTCATGCGTAAAGGCGAAGAAC
TGTTTACCGGTGTGGTTCCGATTCTGGTGGAACTGGACGGCGATGTTAATGGTCATAAATTCAGTGTTCG
CGGCGAAGGTGAAGGCGATGCGACGAACGGCAAACTGACCCTGAAATTTATCTGCACCACGGGTAAACTG
CCGGTCCCGTGGCCGACGCTGGTGACCACGCTGACCTATGGCGTTCAATGTTTTGCGCGTTACCCGGATC
ACATGAAACAGCACGACTTTTTCAAATCGGCCATGCCGGAAGGCTATGTGCAGGAACGTACGATTAGCTT
TAAAGACGATGGTACGTATAAAACCCGCGCGGAAGTGAAATTCGAAGGCGATACCCTGGTTAACCGTATC
GAACTGAAAGGTATCGATTTCAAAGAAGACGGCAATATTCTGGGTCATAAACTGGAATATAACTTCAATT
CCCACAACGTGTACATCACCGCGGATAAACAGAAAAACGGCATTAAAGCCAATTTCAAAATCCGCCATAA
TGTGGAAGATGGTAGCGTTCAGCTGGCCGACCACTATCAGCAAAACACGCCGATTGGTGATGGCCCGGTC
CTGCTGCCGGACAATCACTACCTGAGTACCCAGTCCGTGCTGTCAAAAGATCCGAACGAAAAACGTGACC
ACATGGTCCTGCTGGAATTTGTGACGGCTGCGGGTATCACCCACGGCATGGACGAACTGTATAAAAGGCC
TTAATAATACTCGAACCCCTAGCCCGCTCTTATCGGGCGGCTAGGGGTTTTTTGTCCTAGAGACGAACAA
TAAGGCCTCCCAAATCGGGGGGCCTTTTTTATTGATAACAAAACCTAGGCCAGGCATCAATTGAAATCAT
CAAACTCATTATGGATTTAATTTAAACTCAAGGGACATCAGGAGGAGGGAATTATAGAATGGATAAGAAA
TACTCAATAGGCTTAGCTATCGGCACAAATAGCGTCGGATGGGCGGTGATCACTGATGAATATAAGGTTC
CGTCTAAAAAGTTCAAGGTTCTGGGAAATACAGACCGCCACAGTATCAAAAAAAATCTTATAGGGGCTCT
TTTATTTGACAGTGGAGAGACAGCGGAAGCGACTCGTCTCAAACGGACAGCTCGTAGAAGGTATACACGT
CGGAAGAATCGTATTTGTTATCTACAGGAGATTTTTTCAAATGAGATGGCGAAAGTAGATGATAGTTTCT
TTCATCGACTTGAAGAGTCTTTTTTGGTGGAAGAAGACAAGAAGCATGAACGTCATCCTATTTTTGGAAA
TATAGTAGATGAAGTTGCTTATCATGAGAAATATCCAACTATCTATCATCTGCGAAAAAAATTGGTAGAT
TCTACTGATAAAGCGGATTTGCGCTTAATCTATTTGGCCTTAGCGCATATGATTAAGTTTCGTGGTCATT
TTTTGATTGAGGGAGATTTAAATCCTGATAATAGTGATGTGGACAAACTATTTATCCAGTTGGTACAAAC
CTACAATCAATTATTTGAAGAAAACCCTATTAACGCAAGTGGAGTAGATGCTAAAGCGATTCTTTCTGCA
CGATTGAGTAAATCAAGACGATTAGAAAATCTCATTGCTCAGCTCCCCGGTGAGAAGAAAAATGGCTTAT
TTGGGAATCTCATTGCTTTGTCATTGGGTTTGACCCCTAATTTTAAATCAAATTTTGATTTGGCAGAAGA
TGCTAAATTACAGCTTTCAAAAGATACTTACGATGATGATTTAGATAATTTATTGGCGCAAATTGGAGAT
CAATATGCTGATTTGTTTTTGGCAGCTAAGAATTTATCAGATGCTATTTTACTTTCAGATATCCTAAGAG
TAAATACTGAAATAACTAAGGCTCCCCTATCAGCTTCAATGATTAAACGCTACGATGAACATCATCAAGA
CTTGACTCTTTTAAAAGCTTTAGTTCGACAACAACTTCCAGAAAAGTATAAAGAAATCTTTTTTGATCAA
TCAAAAAACGGATATGCAGGTTATATTGATGGGGGAGCTAGCCAAGAAGAATTTTATAAATTTATCAAAC
CAATTTTAGAAAAAATGGATGGTACTGAGGAATTATTGGTGAAACTAAATCGTGAAGATTTGCTGCGCAA
GCAACGGACCTTTGACAACGGCTCTATTCCCCATCAAATTCACTTGGGTGAGCTGCATGCTATTTTGAGA
AGACAAGAAGACTTTTATCCATTTTTAAAAGACAATCGTGAGAAGATTGAAAAAATCTTGACTTTTCGTA
TTCCTTATTATGTTGGTCCATTGGCGCGTGGCAATAGTCGTTTTGCATGGATGACTCGGAAGTCTGAAGA
AACAATTACCCCATGGAATTTTGAAGAAGTTGTCGATAAAGGTGCTTCAGCTCAATCATTTATTGAACGC
ATGACAAACTTTGATAAAAATCTTCCAAATGAAAAAGTACTACCAAAACATAGTTTGCTTTATGAGTATT
TTACGGTTTATAACGAATTGACAAAGGTCAAATATGTTACTGAAGGAATGCGAAAACCAGCATTTCTTTC
AGGTGAACAGAAGAAAGCCATTGTTGATTTACTCTTCAAAACAAATCGAAAAGTAACCGTTAAGCAATTA
AAAGAAGATTATTTCAAAAAAATAGAATGTTTTGATAGTGTTGAAATTTCAGGAGTTGAAGATAGATTTA
ATGCTTCATTAGGTACCTACCATGATTTGCTAAAAATTATTAAAGATAAAGATTTTTTGGATAATGAAGA
AAATGAAGATATCTTAGAGGATATTGTTTTAACATTGACCTTATTTGAAGATAGGGAGATGATTGAGGAA
AGACTTAAAACATATGCTCACCTCTTTGATGATAAGGTGATGAAACAGCTTAAACGTCGCCGTTATACTG
GTTGGGGACGTTTGTCTCGAAAATTGATTAATGGTATTAGGGATAAGCAATCTGGCAAAACAATATTAGA
TTTTTTGAAATCAGATGGTTTTGCCAATCGCAATTTTATGCAGCTGATCCATGATGATAGTTTGACATTT
AAAGAAGACATTCAAAAAGCACAAGTGTCTGGACAAGGCGATAGTTTACATGAACATATTGCAAATTTAG
CTGGTAGCCCTGCTATTAAAAAAGGTATTTTACAGACTGTAAAAGTTGTTGATGAATTGGTCAAAGTAAT
GGGGCGGCATAAGCCAGAAAATATCGTTATTGAAATGGCACGTGAAAATCAGACAACTCAAAAGGGCCAG
AAAAATTCGCGAGAGCGTATGAAACGAATCGAAGAAGGTATCAAAGAATTAGGAAGTCAGATTCTTAAAG
AGCATCCTGTTGAAAATACTCAATTGCAAAATGAAAAGCTCTATCTCTATTATCTCCAAAATGGAAGAGA
CATGTATGTGGACCAAGAATTAGATATTAATCGTTTAAGTGATTATGATGTCGATGCCATTGTTCCACAA
AGTTTCCTTAAAGACGATTCAATAGACAATAAGGTCTTAACGCGTTCTGATAAAAATCGTGGTAAATCGG
ATAACGTTCCAAGTGAAGAAGTAGTCAAAAAGATGAAAAACTATTGGAGACAACTTCTAAACGCCAAGTT
AATCACTCAACGTAAGTTTGATAATTTAACGAAAGCTGAACGTGGAGGTTTGAGTGAACTTGATAAAGCT
GGTTTTATCAAACGCCAATTGGTTGAAACTCGCCAAATCACTAAGCATGTGGCACAAATTTTGGATAGTC
GCATGAATACTAAATACGATGAAAATGATAAACTTATTCGAGAGGTTAAAGTGATTACCTTAAAATCTAA
ATTAGTTTCTGACTTCCGAAAAGATTTCCAATTCTATAAAGTACGTGAGATTAACAATTACCATCATGCC
CATGATGCGTATCTAAATGCCGTCGTTGGAACTGCTTTGATTAAGAAATATCCAAAACTTGAATCGGAGT
TTGTCTATGGTGATTATAAAGTTTATGATGTTCGTAAAATGATTGCTAAGTCTGAGCAAGAAATAGGCAA
AGCAACCGCAAAATATTTCTTTTACTCTAATATCATGAACTTCTTCAAAACAGAAATTACACTTGCAAAT
GGAGAGATTCGCAAACGCCCTCTAATCGAAACTAATGGGGAAACTGGAGAAATTGTCTGGGATAAAGGGC
GAGATTTTGCCACAGTGCGCAAAGTATTGTCCATGCCCCAAGTCAATATTGTCAAGAAAACAGAAGTACA
GACAGGCGGATTCTCCAAGGAGTCAATTTTACCAAAAAGAAATTCGGACAAGCTTATTGCTCGTAAAAAA
GACTGGGATCCAAAAAAATATGGTGGTTTTGATAGTCCAACGGTAGCTTATTCAGTCCTAGTGGTTGCTA
AGGTGGAAAAAGGGAAATCGAAGAAGTTAAAATCCGTTAAAGAGTTACTAGGGATCACAATTATGGAAAG
AAGTTCCTTTGAAAAAAATCCGATTGACTTTTTAGAAGCTAAAGGATATAAGGAAGTTAAAAAAGACTTA
ATCATTAAACTACCTAAATATAGTCTTTTTGAGTTAGAAAACGGTCGTAAACGGATGCTGGCTAGTGCCG
GAGAATTACAAAAAGGAAATGAGCTGGCTCTGCCAAGCAAATATGTGAATTTTTTATATTTAGCTAGTCA
TTATGAAAAGTTGAAGGGTAGTCCAGAAGATAACGAACAAAAACAATTGTTTGTGGAGCAGCATAAGCAT
TATTTAGATGAGATTATTGAGCAAATCAGTGAATTTTCTAAGCGTGTTATTTTAGCAGATGCCAATTTAG
ATAAAGTTCTTAGTGCATATAACAAACATAGAGACAAACCAATACGTGAACAAGCAGAAAATATTATTCA
TTTATTTACGTTGACGAATCTTGGAGCTCCCGCTGCTTTTAAATATTTTGATACAACAATTGATCGTAAA
CGATATACGTCTACAAAAGAAGTTTTAGATGCCACTCTTATCCATCAATCCATCACTGGTCTTTATGAAA
CACGCATTGATTTGAGTCAGCTAGGAGGTGACTGATAATACTAGTAGCGGCCGCTGCAGGCATGCAAGCT
TGCGGCCGCGTCGTGACTGGGAAAACCCTGGCGACTAGTCTTGGACTCCTGTTGATAGATCCAGTAATGA
CCTCAGAACTCCATCTGGATTTGTTCAGAACGCTCGGTTGCCGCCGGGCGTTTTTTATTGGTGAGAATCC
AGGGGTCCCCAATAATTACGATTTACGTATTTAAATGAACCTTGACCGAACGCAGCGGTGGTAACGGCGC
AGTGGCGGTTTTCATGGCTTGTTATGACTGTTTTTTTGGGGTACAGTCTATGCCTCGGGCATCCAAGCAG
CAAGCGCGTTACGCCGTGGGTCGATGTTTGATGTTATGGAGCAGCAACGATGTTACGCAGCAGGGCAGTC
GCCCTAAAACAAAGTTAAACATCATGAGGGAAGCGGTGATCGCCGAAGTATCGACTCAACTATCAGAGGT
AGTTGGCGTCATCGAGCGCCATCTCGAACCGACGTTGCTGGCCGTACATTTGTACGGCTCCGCAGTGGAT
GGCGGCCTGAAGCCACACAGTGATATTGATTTGCTGGTTACGGTGACCGTAAGGCTTGATGAAACAACGC
GGCGAGCTTTGATCAACGACCTTTTGGAAACTTCGGCTTCCCCTGGAGAGAGCGAGATTCTCCGCGCTGT
AGAAGTCACCATTGTTGTGCACGACGACATCATTCCGTGGCGTTATCCAGCTAAGCGCGAACTGCAATTT
GGAGAATGGCAGCGCAATGACATTCTTGCAGGTATCTTCGAGCCAGCCACGATCGACATTGATCTGGCTA
TCTTGCTGACAAAAGCAAGAGAACATAGCGTTGCCTTGGTAGGTCCAGCGGCGGAGGAACTCTTTGATCC
GGTTCCTGAACAGGATCTATTTGAGGCGCTAAATGAAACCTTAACGCTATGGAACTCGCCGCCCGACTGG
GCTGGCGATGAGCGAAATGTAGTGCTTACGTTGTCCCGCATTTGGTACAGCGCAGTAACCGGCAAAATCG
CGCCGAAGGATGTCGCTGCCGACTGGGCAATGGAGCGCCTGCCGGCCCAGTATCAGCCCGTCATACTTGA
AGCTAGACAGGCTTATCTTGGACAAGAAGAAGATCGCTTGGCCTCGCGCGCAGATCAGTTGGAAGAATTT
GTCCACTACGTGAAAGGCGAGATCACCAAGGTAGTCGGCAAATAAGACAATTGTCCTTTTCCGCTGCATA
ACCCTGCTTCGGGGTCATTATAGCGATTTTTTCGGTATATCCATCCTTTTTCGCACGATATACAGGATTT
TGCCAAAGGGTTCGTGTAGACTTTCCTTGGTGTATCCAACGGCGTCAGCCGGGCAGGATAGGTGAAGTAG
GCCCACCCGCGAGCGGGTGTTCCTTCTTCACTGTCCCTTATTCGCACCTGGCGGTGCTCAACGGGAATCC
TGCTCTGCGAGGCTGGCCGTAGGCCGGCCTGGTGAACAGCTTTGAATGCACCAAAAACTCGTAAAAGCTC
TGATGTATCTATCTTTTTTACACCGTTTTCATCTGTGCATATGGACAGTTTTCCCTTTGATATGTAACGG
TGAACAGTTGTTCTACTTTTGTTTGTTAGTCTTGATGCTTCACTGATAGATACAAGAGCCATAAGAACCT
CAGATCCTTCCGTATTTAGCCAGTATGTTCTCTAGTGTGGTTCGTTGTTTTTGCGTGAGCCATGAGAACG
AACCATTGAGATCATACTTACTTTGCATGTCACTCAAAAATTTTGCCTCAAAACTGGTGAGCTGAATTTT
TGCTGTTAAAGCATCGTGTAGTGTTTTTCTTAGTCCGTTATGTAGGTAGGAATCTGATGTAATGGTTGTT
GGTATTTTGTCACCATTCATTTTTATCTGGTTGTTCTCAAGTTCGGTTACGAGATCCATTTGTCTATCTA
GTTCAACTTGGAAAATCAACGTATCAGTCGGGCGGCCTCGCTTATCAACCACCAATTTCATATTGCTGTA
AGTGTTTAAATCTTTACTTATTGGTTTCAAAACCCATTGGTTAAGCCTTTTAAACTCATGGTAGTTATTT
TCAAGCATTAACATGAACTTAAATTCATCAAGGCTAATCTCTATATTTGCCTTGTGAGTTTTCTTTTGTG
TTAGTTCTTTTAATAACCACTCATAAATCCTCATAGAGTATTTGTTTTCAAAAGACTTAACATGTTCCAG
ATTATATTTTATGAATTTTTTTAACTGGAAAAGATAAGGCAATATCTCTTCACTAAAAACTAATTCTAAT
TTTTCGCTTGAGAACTTGGCATAGTTTGTCCACTGGAAGATCTTAAAGCCTTTAACCAAAGGATTCCTGA
TTTCCACAGTTCTCGTCATCAGCTCTCTGGTTGCTTTAGCTAATACACCATAAGCATTTTCCCTACTGAT
GTTCATCATCTGAGCGTATTGGTTATAAGTGAACGATACCGTCCGTTCTTTCCTTGTAGGGTTTTCAATC
GTGGGGTTGAGTAGTGCCACACAGCATAAAATTAGCTTGGTTTCATGCTCCGTTAAGTCATAGCGACTAA
TCGCTAGTTCATTTGCTTTGAAAACAACTAATTCAGACATACATCTCAATTGGTCTAGGTGATTTTAATC
ACTATACCAATTGAGATGGGCTAGTCAATGATAATTACTAGTCCTTTTCCTTTGAGTTGTGGGTATCTGT
AAATTCTGCTAGACCTTTGCTGGAAAACTTGTAAATTCTGCTAGACCCTCTGTAAATTCCGCTAGACCTT
TGTGTGTTTTTTTTGTTTATATTCAAGTGGTTATAATTTATAGAATAAAGAAAGAATAAAAAAAGATAAA
AAGAATAGATCCCAGCCCTGTGTATAACTCACTACTTTAGTCAGTTCCGCAGTATTACAAAAGGATGTCG
CAAACGCTGTTTGCTCCTCTACAAAACAGACCTGGCGCGCCCAGCTGTCTAGGGCGGCGGATTTGTCCTA
CTCAGGAGAGCGTTCACCGACAAACAACAGATAAAACGAAAGGCCCAGTCTTTC
Features (pLannotate 1.2.2; 13 found; start..end, strand, type, name):
     98..173     +  misc_RNA       gRNA scaffold: guide RNA scaffold for the Streptococcus pyogenes CRISPR/Cas9 system
    221..255     +  promoter       J23119 promoter: bacterial promoter (Registry of Standard Biological Parts BBa J23119)
    332..1045    +  CDS            Superfolder GFP: Superfolder GFP is a basic (constitutively fluorescent) green fluorescent protein published in 2005, derived from Aequorea victoria. It is reported to be a very rapidly-maturing weak dimer.
   1249..5355    +  CDS            dCas9: catalytically dead mutant of the Cas9 endonuclease from the Streptococcus pyogenes Type II CRISPR/Cas system RNA-guided DNA-binding protein that lacks endonuclease activity due to the D10A mutation in the RuvC catalytic domain and the H840A mutation in the HNH catalytic domain
   5359..5379    +  misc_feature   BioBrick suffix: universal suffix for all parts
   5399..5423    +  CDS            lacZα (fragment): LacZα fragment of β-galactosidase; lacZ fragment
   5434..5528    +  terminator     lambda t0 terminator: transcription terminator from phage lambda
   5701..5757    +  CDS            GmR (fragment): gentamycin acetyltransferase; aacC1; confers resistance to gentamycin
   5764..6555    +  CDS            SmR: aminoglycoside adenylyltransferase (Murphy, 1985); aadA; confers resistance to spectinomycin and streptomycin
   6701..6809    +  oriT           oriT: incP origin of transfer
   7000..7950    -  CDS            Rep101: RepA protein needed for replication with the pSC101 origin; rep101
   7998..8220    -  rep_origin     pSC101 ori: low-copy replication origin that requires the Rep101 protein
   8321..23      -  terminator     rrnB T1 terminator (across the origin): Escherichia coli rrnB; transcription terminator T1 from the E. coli rrnB gene
