[The description below was written by a language model from this plasmid's Addgene catalogue record and pLannotate feature annotations shown in this document.]
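Description:
pSEVA47_dCas9-GFP_YES_i2 is a low-copy bacterial synthetic-biology plasmid built on the pSEVA471 backbone that encodes a CRISPR interference "YES" logic gate. It replicates in E. coli from the pSC101 origin with its cognate Rep101 (RepA) initiator protein, and is selected with spectinomycin through the aadA aminoglycoside adenylyltransferase (SmR) gene. The backbone also carries an incP oriT, which allows conjugative mobilisation when transfer functions are supplied in trans. Lambda t0 and rrnB T1 terminators flank the cargo region to insulate it. Short lacZα and gentamicin-resistance fragments are annotated but appear to be non-functional remnants of backbone or cloning sequence.

The cargo comprises three parts. A catalytically dead S. pyogenes Cas9 (D10A/H840A) is expressed from a constitutive promoter that is not identified in the feature table. A superfolder GFP reporter is driven by a promoter that can be repressed by sgRNA-Y; an annotated J23119 promoter lies just upstream of the GFP coding sequence and is presumably this promoter. The third part is an sgRNA-Y cassette, visible in the annotation as an S. pyogenes guide RNA scaffold, whose own expression is repressible by sgRNA-2.

The result is a two-layer inversion. By default, sgRNA-Y directs dCas9 to silence GFP. When the input guide sgRNA-2 is supplied, it blocks sgRNA-Y production, relieves repression, and turns fluorescence on, so the output follows the input. According to the associated publication, such gates were used for biocomputation in bacterial consortia, with phage-mediated delivery of guide RNAs between cells serving as the intercellular signal.
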