Addgene plasmid #231419: pSEVA47_dCas9-GFP_YES_i2
Purpose: This YES-gate plasmid expresses dCas9 from a constitutive promoter, GFP from a promoter repressible by sgRNA-Y, and sgRNA-Y repressible by sgRNA-2.
Depositing lab: Manish Kushwaha. Depositing organization: INRAE Jouy-en-Josas. Publication: Phage-mediated intercellular CRISPRi for biocomputation in bacterial consortia. Pujar A, Pathania A, Hopper C, Pandi A, Calderon CR, Fugger M, Nowak T, Kushwaha M. Nucleic Acids Res. 2024 Dec 27:gkae1256. doi: 10.1093/nar/gkae1256. PubMed 39727169.
Backbone
  Vector backbone: pSEVA471
  Vector type: Synthetic Biology
Growth in bacteria
  Bacterial resistance: Spectinomycin, 50 μg/mL
  Growth temperature: 37°C
  Growth strain: Top10 ; TOP10
  Copy number: Low Copy
Gene/Insert 1
  Gene/Insert name: dCas9
  Species: Synthetic
Gene/Insert 2
  Gene/Insert name: GFP
  Species: Synthetic
Gene/Insert 3
  Gene/Insert name: sgRNA-Y
  Species: Synthetic
Terms and licenses: Academic/Nonprofit Terms; Industry Terms: Not Available to Industry
Depositor comments: Please visit https://doi.org/10.1101/2024.09.02.610857 for bioRxiv preprint.
How to cite: pSEVA47_dCas9-GFP_YES_i2 was a gift from Manish Kushwaha (Addgene plasmid # 231419 ; http://n2t.net/addgene:231419 ; RRID:Addgene_231419)
